Addgene plasmid #80282: pFUPI hT5-S322-Cyp
Purpose: Expresses human TRIM5 CypA fusion
Depositing lab: Jeremy Luban. Depositing organization: Columbia University. Publication: Potent inhibition of HIV-1 by TRIM5-cyclophilin fusion proteins engineered from human components. Neagu MR, Ziegler P, Pertel T, Strambio-De-Castillia C, Grutter C, Martinetti G, Mazzucchelli L, Grutter M, Manz MG, Luban J. J Clin Invest. 2009 Oct;119(10):3035-47. doi: 10.1172/JCI39354. Epub 2009 Sep 8. PubMed 19741300.
Backbone
  Vector backbone: pFUPI
  Backbone size w/o insert (bp): 10306
  Total vector size (bp): 11781
  Vector type: Mammalian Expression, Lentiviral
  Selectable markers: Puromycin
Growth in bacteria
  Bacterial resistance: Ampicillin, 100 μg/mL
  Growth temperature: 30°C
  Growth strain: NEB Stable
  Copy number: High Copy
Gene/Insert
  Gene/Insert name: TRIM5 CypA fusion (alt names: tripartite motif containing 5; peptidylprolyl isomerase A)
  Species: H. sapiens (human)
  Insert size (bp): 1475
  Entrez Gene: TRIM5 (a.k.a. RNF88, TRIM5alpha); PPIA (a.k.a. CYPA, CYPH, HEL-S-69p)
Terms and licenses: Academic/Nonprofit Terms; Industry Terms: Not Available to Industry
How to cite: pFUPI hT5-S322-Cyp was a gift from Jeremy Luban (Addgene plasmid # 80282 ; http://n2t.net/addgene:80282 ; RRID:Addgene_80282)
