[The description below was written by a language model from this plasmid's Addgene catalogue record and pLannotate feature annotations shown in this document.]
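Description:
pFUPI hT5-S322-Cyp is an HIV-1-based lentiviral transfer vector for mammalian expression of an engineered fusion between human TRIM5 and human cyclophilin A (PPIA). It is maintained in E. coli through a high-copy ColE1/pUC-type origin with ampicillin resistance (AmpR), and the backbone also carries an f1 origin and an SV40/EM7-driven bleomycin/Zeocin resistance cassette that lies outside the viral genome. The catalogue lists a total size of 11,781 bp, whereas the assembled sequence used for annotation is 11,868 nt, a small discrepancy that the record does not explain.

Viral genomic RNA is transcribed from a CMV enhancer/promoter fused to a truncated 5' LTR. This is followed by the Ψ packaging signal with a gag fragment, the RRE for Rev-dependent nuclear export, and the cPPT/CTS. The internal expression cassette is driven by the human ubiquitin C promoter and is bicistronic. The puromycin N-acetyltransferase gene comes first, and an EMCV IRES then directs translation of the fusion open reading frame. Puromycin selection of transduced cells is therefore linked to expression of the fusion from the same transcript. In the fusion, an N-terminal portion of TRIM5 is joined to cyclophilin A; the construct name suggests the junction is at TRIM5 serine 322. A WPRE downstream enhances transcript expression, and the cassette ends with a truncated 3' LTR and a bGH polyadenylation signal.

TRIM5 is a capsid-directed retroviral restriction factor, and cyclophilin A is known to bind the HIV-1 capsid. The associated work used such fusions built from human components to inhibit HIV-1. This vector serves to stably transduce target cells with that restriction factor.
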