Features (pLannotate 1.2.2; 33 found; start..end, strand, type, name):
     31..83      -  misc_feature   bom (fragment): basis of mobility region from pBR322
    238..617     +  enhancer       CMV enhancer: human cytomegalovirus immediate early enhancer
    618..817     +  promoter       CMV promoter: human cytomegalovirus (CMV) immediate early promoter
    835..1015    +  LTR            5' LTR (truncated): truncated 5' long terminal repeat (LTR) from HIV-1
   1062..1187    +  misc_feature   HIV-1 Ψ: packaging signal of human immunodeficiency virus type 1
   1171..1534    +  CDS            HIV-1 gag (fragment): gag protein from human immunodeficiency virus 1; gag
   1680..1913    +  misc_feature   RRE: The Rev response element (RRE) of HIV-1 allows for Rev-dependent mRNA export from the nucleus to the cytoplasm.
   2290..2390    +  CDS            Rev (fragment): human immunodeficiency virus 1 (HIV-1) Rev protein; rev; enhances nuclear export of unspliced and incompletely spliced viral mRNAs
   2440..2557    +  misc_feature   cPPT/CTS: central polypurine tract and central termination sequence of HIV-1
   2611..3821    +  promoter       UbC promoter: human ubiquitin C promoter
   3860..4459    +  CDS            PuroR: puromycin N-acetyltransferase; pac from Streptomyces alboniger; confers resistance to puromycin
   4468..5041    +  misc_feature   IRES: internal ribosome entry site (IRES) of the encephalomyocarditis virus (EMCV)
   5055..6041    +  CDS            TRIM5 (fragment): TRIM5_HUMAN - Also known as RNF88. Experimental evidence at protein level: Swiss-Prot protein existence level 1. Capsid-specific restriction factor that prevents infection from non-host-adapted retroviruses. Blocks viral replication early in the life cycle, after viral entry but before reverse transcription. In addition to acting as a capsid-specific restriction factor, also acts as a pattern recognition receptor that activates innate immune signaling in response to the retroviral capsid lattice. Binding to the viral capsid triggers its E3 ubiquitin ligase activity, and in concert with the het
   6021..6512    +  CDS            PPIA: PPIA_CHLAE - Also known as CYPA. Experimental evidence at protein level: Swiss-Prot protein existence level 1. Catalyzes the cis-trans isomerization of proline imidic peptide bonds in oligopeptides (By similarity). Exerts a strong chemotactic effect on leukocytes partly through activation of one of its membrane receptors BSG/CD147, initiating a signaling cascade that culminates in MAPK/ERK activation (By similarity). Activates endothelial cells (ECs) in a proinflammatory manner by stimulating activation of NF-kappa-B and ERK, JNK and p38 MAP-kinases and by inducing expression of adhesion molec
   6536..6560    +  misc_feature   MCS (fragment): pBluescript multiple cloning site
   6560..7148    +  misc_feature   WPRE: woodchuck hepatitis virus posttranscriptional regulatory element
   7085..7666    +  CDS            nef (fragment): NEF_HV1H2 - Experimental evidence at protein level: Swiss-Prot protein existence level 1. Extracellular Nef protein targets CD4(+) T-lymphocytes for apoptosis by interacting with CXCR4 surface receptors. From Human immunodeficiency virus type 1 group M subtype B (isolate HXB2) (HIV-1).
   7673..7853    +  LTR            5' LTR (truncated): truncated 5' long terminal repeat (LTR) from HIV-1
   7885..8109    +  polyA_signal   bGH poly(A) signal: bovine growth hormone polyadenylation signal
   8113..8134    +  promoter       SV40 promoter (fragment): SV40 enhancer and early promoter
   8155..8583    +  rep_origin     f1 ori (sequence partly withheld): f1 bacteriophage origin of replication; arrow indicates direction of (+) strand synthesis
   8597..8926    +  promoter       SV40 promoter: SV40 enhancer and early promoter
   8974..9021    +  promoter       EM7 promoter: synthetic bacterial promoter&nbsp
   9040..9414    +  CDS            BleoR: antibiotic-binding protein; Sh ble from Streptoalloteichus hindustanus; confers resistance to bleomycin, phleomycin, and Zeocin™
   9424..9549    +  CDS            ble (fragment): BLE_KLEPN - Experimental evidence at protein level: Swiss-Prot protein existence level 1. Binding protein with a strong affinity to the bleomycin family of antibiotics. Binds to CL990; an antimitotic-antibiotic compound. From Klebsiella pneumoniae.
   9544..9665    +  polyA_signal   SV40 poly(A) signal: SV40 polyadenylation signal
   9736..9758    -  protein_bind   lac operator (fragment): The lac repressor binds to the lac operator to inhibit transcription in E. coli. This inhibition can be relieved by adding lactose or isopropyl-β-D-thiogalactopyranoside (IPTG). lac repressor encoded by lacI
   9762..9792    -  promoter       lac promoter: promoter for the E. coli lac operon
   9807..9828    -  protein_bind   CAP binding site: CAP binding activates transcription in the presence of cAMP. E. coli catabolite activator protein
   9841..9933    -  CDS            lacI (fragment): lac repressor; lacI; The lac repressor binds to the lac operator to inhibit transcription in E. coli. This inhibition can be relieved by adding lactose or isopropyl-β-D-thiogalactopyranoside (IPTG).
  10116..10704   -  rep_origin     ori: high-copy-number ColE1/pMB1/pBR322/pUC origin of replication
  10875..11735   -  CDS            AmpR: β-lactamase; bla; confers resistance to ampicillin, carbenicillin, and related antibiotics
  11736..11840   -  promoter       AmpR promoter: bla
>Addgene plasmid #80282 | pFUPI hT5-S322-Cyp | addgene full sequence | sequence record 158495 | Addgene assembled full plasmid sequence
GTCGACGGATCGGGAGATCTCCCGATCCCCTATGGTGCACTCTCAGTACAATCTGCTCTGATGCCGCATA
GTTAAGCCAGTATCTGCTCCCTGCTTGTGTGTTGGAGGTCGCTGAGTAGTGCGCGAGCAAAATTTAAGCT
ACAACAAGGCAAGGCTTGACCGACAATTGCATGAAGAATCTGCTTAGGGTTAGGCGTTTTGCGCTGCTTC
GCGATGTACGGGCCAGATATACGCGTTGACATTGATTATTGACTAGTTATTAATAGTAATCAATTACGGG
GTCATTAGTTCATAGCCCATATATGGAGTTCCGCGTTACATAACTTACGGTAAATGGCCCGCCTGGCTGA
CCGCCCAACGACCCCCGCCCATTGACGTCAATAATGACGTATGTTCCCATAGTAACGCCAATAGGGACTT
TCCATTGACGTCAATGGGTGGAGTATTTACGGTAAACTGCCCACTTGGCAGTACATCAAGTGTATCATAT
GCCAAGTACGCCCCCTATTGACGTCAATGACGGTAAATGGCCCGCCTGGCATTATGCCCAGTACATGACC
TTATGGGACTTTCCTACTTGGCAGTACATCTACGTATTAGTCATCGCTATTACCATGGTGATGCGGTTTT
GGCAGTACATCAATGGGCGTGGATAGCGGTTTGACTCACGGGGATTTCCAAGTCTCCACCCCATTGACGT
CAATGGGAGTTTGTTTTGGCACCAAAATCAACGGGACTTTCCAAAATGTCGTAACAACTCCGCCCCATTG
ACGCAAATGGGCGGTAGGCGTGTACGGTGGGAGGTCTATATAAGCAGCGCGTTTTGCCTGTACTGGGTCT
CTCTGGTTAGACCAGATCTGAGCCTGGGAGCTCTCTGGCTAACTAGGGAACCCACTGCTTAAGCCTCAAT
AAAGCTTGCCTTGAGTGCTTCAAGTAGTGTGTGCCCGTCTGTTGTGTGACTCTGGTAACTAGAGATCCCT
CAGACCCTTTTAGTCAGTGTGGAAAATCTCTAGCAGTGGCGCCCGAACAGGGACTTGAAAGCGAAAGGGA
AACCAGAGGAGCTCTCTCGACGCAGGACTCGGCTTGCTGAAGCGCGCACGGCAAGAGGCGAGGGGCGGCG
ACTGGTGAGTACGCCAAAAATTTTGACTAGCGGAGGCTAGAAGGAGAGAGATGGGTGCGAGAGCGTCAGT
ATTAAGCGGGGGAGAATTAGATCGCGATGGGAAAAAATTCGGTTAAGGCCAGGGGGAAAGAAAAAATATA
AATTAAAACATATAGTATGGGCAAGCAGGGAGCTAGAACGATTCGCAGTTAATCCTGGCCTGTTAGAAAC
ATCAGAAGGCTGTAGACAAATACTGGGACAGCTACAACCATCCCTTCAGACAGGATCAGAAGAACTTAGA
TCATTATATAATACAGTAGCAACCCTCTATTGTGTGCATCAAAGGATAGAGATAAAAGACACCAAGGAAG
CTTTAGACAAGATAGAGGAAGAGCAAAACAAAAGTAAGACCACCGCACAGCAAGCGGCCGCTGATCTTCA
GACCTGGAGGAGGAGATATGAGGGACAATTGGAGAAGTGAATTATATAAATATAAAGTAGTAAAAATTGA
ACCATTAGGAGTAGCACCCACCAAGGCAAAGAGAAGAGTGGTGCAGAGAGAAAAAAGAGCAGTGGGAATA
GGAGCTTTGTTCCTTGGGTTCTTGGGAGCAGCAGGAAGCACTATGGGCGCAGCGTCAATGACGCTGACGG
TACAGGCCAGACAATTATTGTCTGGTATAGTGCAGCAGCAGAACAATTTGCTGAGGGCTATTGAGGCGCA
ACAGCATCTGTTGCAACTCACAGTCTGGGGCATCAAGCAGCTCCAGGCAAGAATCCTGGCTGTGGAAAGA
TACCTAAAGGATCAACAGCTCCTGGGGATTTGGGGTTGCTCTGGAAAACTCATTTGCACCACTGCTGTGC
CTTGGAATGCTAGTTGGAGTAATAAATCTCTGGAACAGATTTGGAATCACACGACCTGGATGGAGTGGGA
CAGAGAAATTAACAATTACACAAGCTTAATACACTCCTTAATTGAAGAATCGCAAAACCAGCAAGAAAAG
AATGAACAAGAATTATTGGAATTAGATAAATGGGCAAGTTTGTGGAATTGGTTTAACATAACAAATTGGC
TGTGGTATATAAAATTATTCATAATGATAGTAGGAGGCTTGGTAGGTTTAAGAATAGTTTTTGCTGTACT
TTCTATAGTGAATAGAGTTAGGCAGGGATATTCACCATTATCGTTTCAGACCCACCTCCCAACCCCGAGG
GGACCCGACAGGCCCGAAGGAATAGAAGAAGAAGGTGGAGAGAGAGACAGAGACAGATCCATTCGATTAG
TGAACGGATCGGCACTGCGTGCGCCAATTCTGCAGACAAATGGCAGTATTCATCCACAATTTTAAAAGAA
AAGGGGGGATTGGGGGGTACAGTGCAGGGGAAAGAATAGTAGACATAATAGCAACAGACATACAAACTAA
AGAATTACAAAAACAAATTACAAAAATTCAAAATTTTCGGGTTTATTACAGGGACAGCAGAGATCCAGTT
TGGTTAATTAAGGGTGCAGCGGCCTCCGCGCCGGGTTTTGGCGCCTCCCGCGGGCGCCCCCCTCCTCACG
GCGAGCGCTGCCACGTCAGACGAAGGGCGCAGGAGCGTTCCTGATCCTTCCGCCCGGACGCTCAGGACAG
CGGCCCGCTGCTCATAAGACTCGGCCTTAGAACCCCAGTATCAGCAGAAGGACATTTTAGGACGGGACTT
GGGTGACTCTAGGGCACTGGTTTTCTTTCCAGAGAGCGGAACAGGCGAGGAAAAGTAGTCCCTTCTCGGC
GATTCTGCGGAGGGATCTCCGTGGGGCGGTGAACGCCGATGATTATATAAGGACGCGCCGGGTGTGGCAC
AGCTAGTTCCGTCGCAGCCGGGATTTGGGTCGCGGTTCTTGTTTGTGGATCGCTGTGATCGTCACTTGGT
GAGTTGCGGGCTGCTGGGCTGGCCGGGGCTTTCGTGGCCGCCGGGCCGCTCGGTGGGACGGAAGCGTGTG
GAGAGACCGCCAAGGGCTGTAGTCTGGGTCCGCGAGCAAGGTTGCCCTGAACTGGGGGTTGGGGGGAGCG
CACAAAATGGCGGCTGTTCCCGAGTCTTGAATGGAAGACGCTTGTAAGGCGGGCTGTGAGGTCGTTGAAA
CAAGGTGGGGGGCATGGTGGGCGGCAAGAACCCAAGGTCTTGAGGCCTTCGCTAATGCGGGAAAGCTCTT
ATTCGGGTGAGATGGGCTGGGGCACCATCTGGGGACCCTGACGTGAAGTTTGTCACTGACTGGAGAACTC
GGGTTTGTCGTCTGGTTGCGGGGGCGGCAGTTATGCGGTGCCGTTGGGCAGTGCACCCGTACCTTTGGGA
GCGCGCGCCTCGTCGTGTCGTGACGTCACCCGTTCTGTTGGCTTATAATGCAGGGTGGGGCCACCTGCCG
GTAGGTGTGCGGTAGGCTTTTCTCCGTCGCAGGACGCAGGGTTCGGGCCTAGGGTAGGCTCTCCTGAATC
GACAGGCGCCGGACCTCTGGTGAGGGGAGGGATAAGTGAGGCGTCAGTTTCTTTGGTCGGTTTTATGTAC
CTATCTTCTTAAGTAGCTGAAGCTCCGGTTTTGAACTATGCGCTCGGGGTTGGCGAGTGTGTTTTGTGAA
GTTTTTTAGGCACCTTTTGAAATGTAATCATTTGGGTCAATATGTAATTTTCAGTGTTAGACTAGTAAAT
TGTCCGCTAAATTCTGGCCGTTTTTGGCTTTTTTGTTAGACGAAGCTTGGGCTGCAGGTCGACTCTAGCT
AGAGCCACCATGACCGAGTACAAGCCCACGGTGCGCCTCGCCACCCGCGACGACGTCCCCAGGGCCGTAC
GCACCCTCGCCGCCGCGTTCGCCGACTACCCCGCCACGCGCCACACCGTCGATCCGGACCGCCACATCGA
GCGGGTCACCGAGCTGCAAGAACTCTTCCTCACGCGCGTCGGGCTCGACATCGGCAAGGTGTGGGTCGCG
GACGACGGCGCCGCGGTGGCGGTCTGGACCACGCCGGAGAGCGTCGAAGCGGGGGCGGTGTTCGCCGAGA
TCGGCCCGCGCATGGCCGAGTTGAGCGGTTCCCGGCTGGCCGCGCAGCAACAGATGGAAGGCCTCCTGGC
GCCGCACCGGCCCAAGGAGCCCGCGTGGTTCCTGGCCACCGTCGGCGTCTCGCCCGACCACCAGGGCAAG
GGTCTGGGCAGCGCCGTCGTGCTCCCCGGAGTGGAGGCGGCCGAGCGCGCCGGGGTGCCCGCCTTCCTGG
AGACCTCCGCGCCCCGCAACCTCCCCTTCTACGAGCGGCTCGGCTTCACCGTCACCGCCGACGTCGAGGT
GCCCGAAGGACCGCGCACCTGGTGCATGACCCGCAAGCCCGGTGCCTGAGAATTCCGCCCCTCTCCCTCC
CCCCCCCCTAACGTTACTGGCCGAAGCCGCTTGGAATAAGGCCGGTGTGCGTTTGTCTATATGTTATTTT
CCACCATATTGCCGTCTTTTGGCAATGTGAGGGCCCGGAAACCTGGTCCTGTCTTCTTGACGAGCATTCC
TAGGGGTCTTTCCCCTCTCGCCAAAGGAATGCAAGGTCTGTTGAATGTCGTGAAGGAAGCAGTTCCTCTG
GAAGCTTCTTGAAGACAAACAACGTCTGTAGCGACCCTTTGCAGGCAGCGGAACCCCCCACCTGGCGACA
GGTGCCTCTGCGGCCAAAAGCCACGTGTATAAGATACACCTGCAAAGGCGGCACAACCCCAGTGCCACGT
TGTGAGTTGGATAGTTGTGGAAAGAGTCAAATGGCTCTCCTCAAGCGTATTCAACAAGGGGCTGAAGGAT
GCCCAGAAGGTACCCCATTGTATGGGATCTGATCTGGGGCCTCGGTGCACATGCTTTACATGTGTTTAGT
CGAGGTTAAAAAAACGTCTAGGCCCCCCGAACCACGGGGACGTGGTTTTCCTTTGAAAAACACGATGATA
ACCGGTGGTCTAGAATGGCTTCTGGAATCCTGGTTAATGTAAAGGAGGAGGTGACCTGCCCCATCTGCCT
GGAACTCCTGACACAACCCCTGAGCCTGGACTGCGGCCACAGCTTCTGCCAAGCATGCCTCACTGCAAAC
CACAAGAAGTCCATGCTAGACAAAGGAGAGAGTAGCTGCCCTGTGTGCCGGATCAGTTACCAGCCTGAGA
ACATACGGCCTAATCGGCATGTAGCCAACATAGTGGAGAAGCTCAGGGAGGTCAAGTTGAGCCCAGAGGG
GCAGAAAGTTGATCATTGTGCACGCCATGGAGAGAAACTTCTACTCTTCTGTCAGGAGGACGGGAAGGTC
ATTTGCTGGCTTTGTGAGCGGTCTCAGGAGCACCGTGGTCACCACACGTTCCTCACAGAGGAGGTTGCCC
GGGAGTACCAAGTGAAGCTCCAGGCAGCTCTGGAGATGCTGAGGCAGAAGCAGCAGGAAGCTGAAGAGTT
AGAAGCTGACATCAGAGAAGAGAAAGCTTCCTGGAAGACTCAAATACAGTATGACAAAACCAACGTCTTG
GCAGATTTTGAGCAACTGAGAGACATCCTGGACTGGGAGGAGAGCAATGAGCTGCAAAACCTGGAGAAGG
AGGAGGAAGACATTCTGAAAAGCCTTACGAACTCTGAAACTGAGATGGTGCAGCAGACCCAGTCCCTGAG
AGAGCTCATCTCAGATCTGGAGCATCGGCTGCAGGGGTCAGTGATGGAGCTGCTTCAGGGTGTGGATGGC
GTCATAAAAAGGACGGAGAACGTGACCTTGAAGAAGCCAGAAACTTTTCCAAAAAATCAAAGGAGAGTGT
TTCGAGCTCCTGATCTGAAAGGAATGCTAGAAGTGTTTAGAGAGCTGACAGATGTCCGACGCTACTGGGT
TGATGTGACAGTGGCTCCAAACAACATTTCATGTGCTGTCATTTCTGAAGATAAGAGACAAGTGAGCTCT
GTCAACCCCACCGTGTTCTTCGACATTGCCGTCGACGGCGAGCCCTTGGGCCGCGTCTCCTTTGAGCTGT
TTGCAGACAAGGTCCCAAAGACAGCAGAAAATTTTCGTGCTCTGAGCACTGGAGAGAAAGGATTTGGTTA
TAAGGGTTCCTGCTTTCACAGAATTATTCCAGGGTTTATGTGTCAGGGTGGTGACTTCACACGCCATAAT
GGCACTGGTGGCAAGTCCATCTATGGGGAGAAATTTGAAGATGAGAACTTCATCCTAAAGCATACGGGTC
CTGGCATCTTATCGATGGCAAATGCTGGACCCAACACAAATGGTTCCCAGTTTTTCATCTGCACTGCCAA
GACTGAGTGGTTGGATGGCAAGCATGTGGTGTTTGGCAAAGTGAAAGAAGGCATGAATATTGTGGAGGCG
ATGGAGCGCTTTGGGTCCAGGAATGGCAAGACCAGCAAGAAGATCACCATTGCTGACTGTGGACAACTCG
AATAAGGATCCGTTAACGGCGCGCCGAATTCGATATCAAGCTTATCGATAATCAACCTCTGGATTACAAA
ATTTGTGAAAGATTGACTGGTATTCTTAACTATGTTGCTCCTTTTACGCTATGTGGATACGCTGCTTTAA
TGCCTTTGTATCATGCTATTGCTTCCCGTATGGCTTTCATTTTCTCCTCCTTGTATAAATCCTGGTTGCT
GTCTCTTTATGAGGAGTTGTGGCCCGTTGTCAGGCAACGTGGCGTGGTGTGCACTGTGTTTGCTGACGCA
ACCCCCACTGGTTGGGGCATTGCCACCACCTGTCAGCTCCTTTCCGGGACTTTCGCTTTCCCCCTCCCTA
TTGCCACGGCGGAACTCATCGCCGCCTGCCTTGCCCGCTGCTGGACAGGGGCTCGGCTGTTGGGCACTGA
CAATTCCGTGGTGTTGTCGGGGAAATCATCGTCCTTTCCTTGGCTGCTCGCCTGTGTTGCCACCTGGATT
CTGCGCGGGACGTCCTTCTGCTACGTCCCTTCGGCCCTCAATCCAGCGGACCTTCCTTCCCGCGGCCTGC
TGCCGGCTCTGCGGCCTCTTCCGCGTCTTCGCCTTCGCCCTCAGACGAGTCGGATCTCCCTTTGGGCCGC
CTCCCCGCATCGATACCGTCGACCTCGAGACCTAGAAAAACATGGAGCAATCACAAGTAGCAATACAGCA
GCTACCAATGCTGATTGTGCCTGGCTAGAAGCACAAGAGGAGGAGGAGGTGGGTTTTCCAGTCACACCTC
AGGTACCTTTAAGACCAATGACTTACAAGGCAGCTGTAGATCTTAGCCACTTTTTAAAAGAAAAGGGGGG
ACTGGAAGGGCTAATTCACTCCCAACGAAGACAAGATATCCTTGATCTGTGGATCTACCACACACAAGGC
TACTTCCCTGATTGGCAGAACTACACACCAGGGCCAGGGATCAGATATCCACTGACCTTTGGATGGTGCT
ACAAGCTAGTACCAGTTGAGCAAGAGAAGGTAGAAGAAGCCAATGAAGGAGAGAACACCCGCTTGTTACA
CCCTGTGAGCCTGCATGGGATGGATGACCCGGAGAGAGAAGTATTAGAGTGGAGGTTTGACAGCCGCCTA
GCATTTCATCACATGGCCCGAGAGCTGCATCCGGACTGTACTGGGTCTCTCTGGTTAGACCAGATCTGAG
CCTGGGAGCTCTCTGGCTAACTAGGGAACCCACTGCTTAAGCCTCAATAAAGCTTGCCTTGAGTGCTTCA
AGTAGTGTGTGCCCGTCTGTTGTGTGACTCTGGTAACTAGAGATCCCTCAGACCCTTTTAGTCAGTGTGG
AAAATCTCTAGCAGGGCCCGTTTAAACCCGCTGATCAGCCTCGACTGTGCCTTCTAGTTGCCAGCCATCT
GTTGTTTGCCCCTCCCCCGTGCCTTCCTTGACCCTGGAAGGTGCCACTCCCACTGTCCTTTCCTAATAAA
ATGAGGAAATTGCATCGCATTGTCTGAGTAGGTGTCATTCTATTCTGGGGGGTGGGGTGGGGCAGGACAG
CAAGGGGGAGGATTGGGAAGACAATAGCAGGCATGCTGGGGATGCGGTGGGCTCTATGGCTTCTGAGGCG
GAAAGAACCAGCTGGGGCTCTAGGGGGTATCCCC
[124 nt withheld, positions 8155-8278]
C
[91 nt withheld, positions 8280-8370]
A
[49 nt withheld, positions 8372-8420]
CCTTTGACGTTGGAGTCCACGTTCTTT
[37 nt withheld, positions 8448-8484]
ACCCTATCTCGGTCTATTCTTTTGATTTATAAGGGATTTTGCCGATTTCGGCCTATTGGTTAAAAAATGA
GCTGATTTAACAAAAATTTAACGCGAATTAATTCTGTGGAATGTGTGTCAGTTAGGGTGTGGAAAGTCCC
CAGGCTCCCCAGCAGGCAGAAGTATGCAAAGCATGCATCTCAATTAGTCAGCAACCAGGTGTGGAAAGTC
CCCAGGCTCCCCAGCAGGCAGAAGTATGCAAAGCATGCATCTCAATTAGTCAGCAACCATAGTCCCGCCC
CTAACTCCGCCCATCCCGCCCCTAACTCCGCCCAGTTCCGCCCATTCTCCGCCCCATGGCTGACTAATTT
TTTTTATTTATGCAGAGGCCGAGGCCGCCTCTGCCTCTGAGCTATTCCAGAAGTAGTGAGGAGGCTTTTT
TGGAGGCCTAGGCTTTTGCAAAAAGCTCCCGGGAGCTTGTATATCCATTTTCGGATCTGATCAGCACGTG
TTGACAATTAATCATCGGCATAGTATATCGGCATAGTATAATACGACAAGGTGAGGAACTAAACCATGGC
CAAGTTGACCAGTGCCGTTCCGGTGCTCACCGCGCGCGACGTCGCCGGAGCGGTCGAGTTCTGGACCGAC
CGGCTCGGGTTCTCCCGGGACTTCGTGGAGGACGACTTCGCCGGTGTGGTCCGGGACGACGTGACCCTGT
TCATCAGCGCGGTCCAGGACCAGGTGGTGCCGGACAACACCCTGGCCTGGGTGTGGGTGCGCGGCCTGGA
CGAGCTGTACGCCGAGTGGTCGGAGGTCGTGTCCACGAACTTCCGGGACGCCTCCGGGCCGGCCATGACC
GAGATCGGCGAGCAGCCGTGGGGGCGGGAGTTCGCCCTGCGCGACCCGGCCGGCAACTGCGTGCACTTCG
TGGCCGAGGAGCAGGACTGACACGTGCTACGAGATTTCGATTCCACCGCCGCCTTCTATGAAAGGTTGGG
CTTCGGAATCGTTTTCCGGGACGCCGGCTGGATGATCCTCCAGCGCGGGGATCTCATGCTGGAGTTCTTC
GCCCACCCCAACTTGTTTATTGCAGCTTATAATGGTTACAAATAAAGCAATAGCATCACAAATTTCACAA
ATAAAGCATTTTTTTCACTGCATTCTAGTTGTGGTTTGTCCAAACTCATCAATGTATCTTATCATGTCTG
TATACCGTCGACCTCTAGCTAGAGCTTGGCGTAATCATGGTCATAGCTGTTTCCTGTGTGAAATTGTTAT
CCGCTCACAATTCCACACAACATACGAGCCGGAAGCATAAAGTGTAAAGCCTGGGGTGCCTAATGAGTGA
GCTAACTCACATTAATTGCGTTGCGCTCACTGCCCGCTTTCCAGTCGGGAAACCTGTCGTGCCAGCTGCA
TTAATGAATCGGCCAACGCGCGGGGAGAGGCGGTTTGCGTATTGGGCGCTCTTCCGCTTCCTCGCTCACT
GACTCGCTGCGCTCGGTCGTTCGGCTGCGGCGAGCGGTATCAGCTCACTCAAAGGCGGTAATACGGTTAT
CCACAGAATCAGGGGATAACGCAGGAAAGAACATGTGAGCAAAAGGCCAGCAAAAGGCCAGGAACCGTAA
AAAGGCCGCGTTGCTGGCGTTTTTCCATAGGCTCCGCCCCCCTGACGAGCATCACAAAAATCGACGCTCA
AGTCAGAGGTGGCGAAACCCGACAGGACTATAAAGATACCAGGCGTTTCCCCCTGGAAGCTCCCTCGTGC
GCTCTCCTGTTCCGACCCTGCCGCTTACCGGATACCTGTCCGCCTTTCTCCCTTCGGGAAGCGTGGCGCT
TTCTCATAGCTCACGCTGTAGGTATCTCAGTTCGGTGTAGGTCGTTCGCTCCAAGCTGGGCTGTGTGCAC
GAACCCCCCGTTCAGCCCGACCGCTGCGCCTTATCCGGTAACTATCGTCTTGAGTCCAACCCGGTAAGAC
ACGACTTATCGCCACTGGCAGCAGCCACTGGTAACAGGATTAGCAGAGCGAGGTATGTAGGCGGTGCTAC
AGAGTTCTTGAAGTGGTGGCCTAACTACGGCTACACTAGAAGAACAGTATTTGGTATCTGCGCTCTGCTG
AAGCCAGTTACCTTCGGAAAAAGAGTTGGTAGCTCTTGATCCGGCAAACAAACCACCGCTGGTAGCGGTG
GTTTTTTTGTTTGCAAGCAGCAGATTACGCGCAGAAAAAAAGGATCTCAAGAAGATCCTTTGATCTTTTC
TACGGGGTCTGACGCTCAGTGGAACGAAAACTCACGTTAAGGGATTTTGGTCATGAGATTATCAAAAAGG
ATCTTCACCTAGATCCTTTTAAATTAAAAATGAAGTTTTAAATCAATCTAAAGTATATATGAGTAAACTT
GGTCTGACAGTTACCAATGCTTAATCAGTGAGGCACCTATCTCAGCGATCTGTCTATTTCGTTCATCCAT
AGTTGCCTGACTCCCCGTCGTGTAGATAACTACGATACGGGAGGGCTTACCATCTGGCCCCAGTGCTGCA
ATGATACCGCGAGACCCACGCTCACCGGCTCCAGATTTATCAGCAATAAACCAGCCAGCCGGAAGGGCCG
AGCGCAGAAGTGGTCCTGCAACTTTATCCGCCTCCATCCAGTCTATTAATTGTTGCCGGGAAGCTAGAGT
AAGTAGTTCGCCAGTTAATAGTTTGCGCAACGTTGTTGCCATTGCTACAGGCATCGTGGTGTCACGCTCG
TCGTTTGGTATGGCTTCATTCAGCTCCGGTTCCCAACGATCAAGGCGAGTTACATGATCCCCCATGTTGT
GCAAAAAAGCGGTTAGCTCCTTCGGTCCTCCGATCGTTGTCAGAAGTAAGTTGGCCGCAGTGTTATCACT
CATGGTTATGGCAGCACTGCATAATTCTCTTACTGTCATGCCATCCGTAAGATGCTTTTCTGTGACTGGT
GAGTACTCAACCAAGTCATTCTGAGAATAGTGTATGCGGCGACCGAGTTGCTCTTGCCCGGCGTCAATAC
GGGATAATACCGCGCCACATAGCAGAACTTTAAAAGTGCTCATCATTGGAAAACGTTCTTCGGGGCGAAA
ACTCTCAAGGATCTTACCGCTGTTGAGATCCAGTTCGATGTAACCCACTCGTGCACCCAACTGATCTTCA
GCATCTTTTACTTTCACCAGCGTTTCTGGGTGAGCAAAAACAGGAAGGCAAAATGCCGCAAAAAAGGGAA
TAAGGGCGACACGGAAATGTTGAATACTCATACTCTTCCTTTTTCAATATTATTGAAGCATTTATCAGGG
TTATTGTCTCATGAGCGGATACATATTTGAATGTATTTAGAAAAATAAACAAATAGGGGTTCCGCGCACA
TTTCCCCGAAAAGTGCCACCTGAC
