>Addgene plasmid #80282 | pFUPI hT5-S322-Cyp | addgene partial sequence | sequence record 153813 | hUBCpro-F 5'-TGAAGCTCCGGTTTTGAACT-3'
GCGAGTGTGTTTTGTGAAGTTTTTTAGGCACCTTTTGAAATGTAATCATTTGGGTCAATATGTAATTTTC
AGTGTTAGACTAGTAAATTGTCCGCTAAATTCTGGCCGTTTTTGGCTTTTTTGTTAGACGAAGCTTGGGC
TGCAGGTCGACTCTAGCTAGAGCCACCATGACCGAGTACAAGCCCACGGTGCGCCTCGCCACCCGCGACG
ACGTCCCCAGGGCCGTACGCACCCTCGCCGCCGCGTTCGCCGACTACCCCGCCACGCGCCACACCGTCGA
TCCGGACCGCCACATCGAGCGGGTCACCGAGCTGCAAGAACTCTTCCTCACGCGCGTCGGGCTCGACATC
GGCAAGGTGTGGGTCGCGGACGACGGCGCCGCGGTGGCGGTCTGGACCACGCCGGAGAGCGTCGAAGCGG
GGGCGGTGTTCGCCGAGATCGGCCCGCGCATGGCCGAGTTGAGCGGTTCCCGGCTGGCCGCGCAGCAACA
GATGGAAGGCCTCCTGGCGCCGCACCGGCCCAAGGAGCCCGCGTGGTTCCTGGCCACCGTCGGCGTCTCG
CCCGACCACCAGGGCAAGGGTCTGGGCAGCGCCGTCGTGCTCCCCGGAGTGGAGGCGGCCGAGCGCGCCG
GGGTGCCCGCCTTCCTGGAGACCTCCGCGCCCCGCAACCTCCCCTTCTACGAGCGGCTCGGCTTCACCGT
CACCGCCGACGTCGAGGTGCCCGAAGGACCGCGCACCTGGTGCATGACCCGCAAGCCCGGTGCCTGAGAA
TTCCGCCCCTCTCCCTCCCCCCCCCCTAACGTTACTGGCCGAAGCCGCTTGGAATAAGGCCGGTGTGCGT
TTGTCTATATGTTATTTTCCACCATATTGCCGTCTTTTGGCAATGTGAGGGCCCGGAAACCTGGTCCTGT
CTTCTTGACGAGCATTCCTAGGGGTCTTT
