>Addgene plasmid #80282 | pFUPI hT5-S322-Cyp | addgene partial sequence | sequence record 153816 | IRES-F 5'-TGGCTCTCCTCAAGCGTATT-3'
AGGATGCCCAGAAGGTACCCCATTGTATGGGATCTGATCTGGGGCCTCGGTGCACATGCTTTACATGTGT
TTAGTCGAGGTTAAAAAAACGTCTAGGCCCCCCGAACCACGGGGACGTGGTTTTCCTTTGAAAAACACGA
TGATAACCGGTGGTCTAGAATGGCTTCTGGAATCCTGGTTAATGTAAAGGAGGAGGTGACCTGCCCCATC
TGCCTGGAACTCCTGACACAACCCCTGAGCCTGGACTGCGGCCACAGCTTCTGCCAAGCATGCCTCACTG
CAAACCACAAGAAGTCCATGCTAGACAAAGGAGAGAGTAGCTGCCCTGTGTGCCGGATCAGTTACCAGCC
TGAGAACATACGGCCTAATCGGCATGTAGCCAACATAGTGGAGAAGCTCAGGGAGGTCAAGTTGAGCCCA
GAGGGGCAGAAAGTTGATCATTGTGCACGCCATGGAGAGAAACTTCTACTCTTCTGTCAGGAGGACGGGA
AGGTCATTTGCTGGCTTTGTGAGCGGTCTCAGGAGCACCGTGGTCACCACACGTTCCTCACAGAGGAGGT
TGCCCGGGAGTACCAAGTGAAGCTCCAGGCAGCTCTGGAGATGCTGAGGCAGAAGCAGCAGGAAGCTGAA
GAGTTAGAAGCTGACATCAGAGAAGAGAAAGCTTCCTGGAAGACTCAAATACAGTATGACAAAACCAACG
TCTTGGCAGATTTTGAGCAACTGAGAGACATCCTGGACTGGGAGGAGAGCAATGAGCTGCAAAACCTGGA
GAAGGAGGAGGAAGACATTCTGAAAAGCCTTACGAACTCTGAAACTGAGATGGTGCAGCAGACCCAGTCC
CTGAGAGAGCTCATCTCAGATCTGGAGCATCGGCTGCAGGGGTCAGTGATGGAGCTGCTTCAGGGTGTGG
ATGGCGTCATAAAAAGGACGGA
