>Addgene plasmid #80282 | pFUPI hT5-S322-Cyp | addgene partial sequence | sequence record 155856 | WPRE-R 5'-CATAGCGTAAAAGGAGCAACA-3'
GTCAATCTTTCACAAATTTTGTAATCCAGAGGTTGATTATCGATAAGCTTGATATCGAATTCGGCGCGCC
GTTAACGGATCCTTATTCGAGTTGTCCACAGTCAGCAATGGTGATCTTCTTGCTGGTCTTGCCATTCCTG
GACCCAAAGCGCTCCATCGCCTCCACAATATTCATGCCTTCTTTCACTTTGCCAAACACCACATGCTTGC
CATCCAACCACTCAGTCTTGGCAGTGCAGATGAAAAACTGGGAACCATTTGTGTTGGGTCCAGCATTTGC
CATCGATAAGATGCCAGGACCCGTATGCTTTAGGATGAAGTTCTCATCTTCAAATTTCTCCCCATAGATG
GACTTGCCACCAGTGCCATTATGGCGTGTGAAGTCACCACCCTGACACATAAACCCTGGAATAATTCTGT
GAAAGCAGGAACCCTTATAACCAAATCCTTTCTCTCCAGTGCTCAGAGCACGAAAATTTTCTGCTGTCTT
TGGGACCTTGTCTGCAAACAGCTCAAAGGAGACGCGGCCCAAGGGCTCGCCGTCGACGGCAATGTCGAAG
AACACGGTGGGGTTGACAGAGCTCACTTGTCTCTTATCTTCAGAAATGACAGCACATGAAATGTTGTTTG
GAGCCACTGTCACATCAACCCAGTAGCGTCGGACATCTGTCAGCTCTCTAAACACTTCTAGCATTCCTTT
CAGATCAGGAGCTCGAAACACTCTCCTTTGATTTTTTGGAAAAGTTTCTGGCTTCTTCAAGGTCACGTTC
TCCGTCCTTTTTATGACGCCATCCACACCCTGAAGCAGCTCCATCACTGACCCCTGCAGCCGATGCTCCA
GATCTGAGATGAGCTCTCTCAGGGACTGGGTCTGCTGCACCATCTCAGTTTCAGAGTTCGTAAGGCTTTT
CAGAATGTCTTCCTCCTCCTTCTCCAGGTTTTGCAGCTCATTGCTCTCCTCCCAGTCCAGGATGTCTCTC
AGTTGCTCAAAATCTGCCAAGACGTTGGTTTTGTCATACTG
